>Addgene plasmid #66835 | Myc-E-Syt3 | depositor partial sequence | sequence record 114446 | Insert
CTCGAGCTATGCGAGCAGAGGAGCCCTGCGCCCCCGGGGCCCCCAGCGCCCTGGGAGCCCAGCGCACGCC
GGGCCCCGAGCTGCGCCTGTCCAGCCAGCTGCTGCCCGAGCTCTGTACCTTCGTGGTGCGCGTGCTGTTC
TACCTGGGGCCTGTCTACCTAGCTGGCTACCTGGGGCTCAGCATAACCTGGTTGCTGCTCGGCGCCCTGC
TGTGGATGTGGTGGCGCAGGAACCGCCGCGGGAAGCTTGGGCGCCTGGCCGCCGCCTTCGAATTCCTTGA
CAATGAACGCGAGTTCATCAGCCGCGAGCTGCGGGGCCAGCACCTGCCAGCCTGGATCCACTTCCCGGAC
GTGGAGCGGGTCGAGTGGGCCAACAAGATCATCTCTCAGACCTGGCCCTACCTAAGCATGATCATGGAAA
GCAAGTTCCGGGAGAAACTTGAGCCCAAGATCCGAGAGAAGAGCATCCACCTGAGGACCTTTACCTTTAC
CAAGCTCTACTTTGGACAGAAGTGTCCCAGGGTCAACGGTGTCAAGGCACACACTAATACGTGCAACCGA
AGACGTGTGACTGTGGACCTGCAGATCTGCTACATCGGGGACTGTGAGATCAGTGTGGAGCTGCAGAAGA
TTCAGGCTGGTGTGAACGGGATCCAGTTGCAGGGCACCCTGCGGGTCATCCTGGAGCCCCTCCTAGTGGA
CAAGCCCTTTGTGGGAGCCGTGACTGTGTTCTTCCTTCAGAAGCCGCACCTACAGATCAACTGGACTGGC
CTGACCAACCTGCTGGATGCGCCGGGAATCAATGATGTGTCAGACAGCTTACTGGAGGACCTCATTGCCA
CCCACCTGGTGCTGCCCAACCGTGTGACTGTGCCTGTGAAGAAGGGGCTGGATCTGACCAACCTGCGCTT
CCCTCTGCCCTGTGGGGTGATCAGAGTGCACTTGCTGGAGGCAGAGCAGCTGGCCCAGAAGGACAACTTT
CTGGGGCTCCGAGGCAAGTCAGATCCCTACGCCAAGGTGAGCATCGGCCTACAGCATTTCCGGAGTAGGA
CCATCTACAGGAACCTGAACCCCACCTGGAACGAAGTGTTTGAGTTCATGGTGTACGAAGTCCCTGGACA
GGACCTGGAGGTAGACCTGTATGATGAGGATACCGACAGGGATGACTTCCTGGGCAGCCTGCAGATCTGC
CTTGGAGATGTCATGACCAACAGAGTGGTGGATGAGTGGTTTGTCCTGAATGACACAACCAGCGGGCGGC
TGCACCTGCGGCTGGAGTGGCTTTCATTGCTTACTGACCAAGAAGTTCTGACTGAGGACCATGGTGGCCT
TTCCACTGCCATTCTCGTGGTCTTCTTGGAGAGTGCCTGCAACTTGCCGAGAAACCCTTTTGACTACCTG
AATGGTGAATATCGAGCCAAAAAACTCTCCAGGTTTGCCAGAAACAAGGTCAGCAAAGACCCTTCTTCCT
ATGTCAAACTATCTGTAGGCAAGAAGACACATACAAGTAAGACCTGTCCCCACAACAAGGACCCTGTGTG
GAGCCAGGTGTTCTCCTTCTTTGTGCACAATGTGGCCACTGAGCGGCTCCATCTGAAGGTGCTTGATGAT
GACCAGGAGTGTGCTCTGGGAATGCTGGAGGTCCCCCTGTGCCAGATCCTCCCCTATGCTGACCTCACTC
TTGAGCAGCGCTTTCAGCTGGACCACTCAGGCCTGGACAGCCTCATCTCCATGAGGCTGGTGCTTCGGTT
CCTGCAAGTGGAGGAACGAGAGCTGGGGAGCCCATACACAGGACCTGAAGCCCTAAAGAAAGGCCCTCTG
CTCATCAAGAAAGTGGCTACCAACCAGGGTCCCAAAGCCCAACCTCAGGAAGAAGGCCCTACAGATTTGC
CATGTCCCCCAGACCCTGCTTCTGATACTAAGGACGTATCCAGGAGTACCACAACCACCACCAGTGCTAC
CACCGTTGCCACTGAGCCCACATCCCAAGAGACAGGCCCAGAGCCTAAAGGCAAGGACAGTGCCAAAAGG
TTCTGTGAGCCCATCGGGGAGAAGAAGAGTCCAGCCACCATCTTCCTGACTGTCCCAGGTCCCCACTCTC
CAGGGCCCATCAAGTCACCCAGACCCATGAAATGCCCTGCCTCCCCATTCGCATGGCCGCCCAAGAGGCT
GGCTCCCAGCATGTCCTCGCTCAACTCCTTGGCCTCTTCTTGCTTTGACCTGGCAGATATCAGCCTCAAC
ATTGAAGGTGGGGACCTCAGGCGACGGCAGCTGGGTGAGATTCAGCTCACAGTGCGCTATGTGTGTCTGC
GGCGCTGCCTCAGCGTGCTAATCAATGGCTGCAGAAACCTAACACCATGTACCAGCAGTGGAGCTGATCC
CTACGTCCGTGTCTACTTGTTGCCAGAAAGGAAGTGGGCATGTCGTAAGAAGACTTCAGTGAAGCGGAAG
ACCTTGGAACCCCTGTTTGATGAGACATTTGAATTTTTTGTTCCCATGGAAGAAGTAAAGAAGAGGTCAC
TAGATGTTGCAGTGAAAAATAGTAGGCCACTTGGCTCACACAGAAGAAAGGAGTTAGGAAAAGTACTGAT
TGACTTATCAAAAGAAGATCTGATTAAGGGCTTTTCACAATGGTATGAGCTGACTCCAAATGGACAGCCC
AGAAGCTGAGTCGAC
