>Addgene plasmid #66835 | Myc-E-Syt3 | addgene partial sequence | sequence record 116736 | CAG_enh-R 5'-AACGCCAATAGGGACTTTCC-3'
AAGTACGCCCCCTATTGACGTCAATGACGGTAAATGGCCCGCCTGGCATTATGCCCAGTACATGACCTTA
TGGGACTTTCCTACTTGGCAGTACATCTACGTATTAGTCATCGCTATTACCATGGTGATGCGGTTTTGGC
AGTACATCAATGGGCGTGGATAGCGGTTTGACTCACGGGGATTTCCAAGTCTCCACCCCATTGACGTCAA
TGGGAGTTTGTTTTGGCACCAAAATCAACGGGACTTTCCAAAATGTCGTAACAACTCCGCCCCATTGACG
CAAATGGGCGGTAGGCGTGTACGGTGGGAGGTCTATATAAGCAGAGCTGGTTTAG
