>Addgene plasmid #66835 | Myc-E-Syt3 | addgene partial sequence | sequence record 116739 | SV40pA-R 5'-GAAATTTGTGATGCTATTGC-3'
AGTTAACAACAACAATTGCATTCATTTTATGTTTCAGGTTCAGGGGGAGGTGTGGGAGGTTTTTTAAAGC
AAGTAAAACCTCTACAAATGTGGTATGGCTGATTATGATCAGTTATCTAGATCCGGTGGATCCCGGGCCC
GCGGTACCGTCGACTCAGCTTCTGGGCTGTCCATTTGGAGTCAGCTCATACCATTGTGAAAAGCCCTTAA
TCAGATCTTCTTTTGATAAGTCAATCAGTACTTTTCCTAACTCCTTTCTTCTGTGTGAGCCAAGTGGCCT
ACTATTTTTCACTGCAACATCTAGTGACCTCTTCTTTACTTCTTCCATGGGAACAAAAAATTCAAATGTC
TCATCAAACAGGGGTTCCAAGGTCTTCCGCTTCACTGAAGTCTTCTTACGACATGCCCACTTCCTTTCTG
GCAACAAGTAGACACGGACGTAGGGATCAGCTCCACTGCTGGTACATGGTGTTAGGTTTCTGCAGCCATT
GATTAGCACGCTGAGGCAGCGCCGCAGACACACATAGCGCACTGTGAGCTGAATCTCACCCAGCTGCCGT
CGCCTGAGGTCCCCACCTTCAATGTTGAGGCTGATATCTGCCAGGTCAAAGCAAGAAGAGGCCAAGGAGT
TGAGCGAGGACATGCTGGGAGCCAGCCTCTTGGGCGGCCATGCGAATGGGGAGGCAGGGCATTTCATGGG
TCTGGGTGACTTGATGGGCCCTGGAGAGTGGGGACCTGGGACAGTCAGGAAGATGGTGGCTGGACTCTTC
TTCTCCCCGATGGGCTCACAGAACCTTTTGGCACTGTCCTTGCCTTTAGGCTCTGGGCCTGTCTCTTGGG
ATGTGGGCTCAGTGGCAACGGTGGTAGCACTGGTGGTGGTTGTGGTACTCCTGGATACGTCCTTAGTATC
AGAAGCAGGGTCTGGGGGACATGGCAAATCTGTAGGGCCTTCTTCCTGAGGTTGGGCTTTGGGACCCTGG
TTGG
