>Addgene plasmid #66835 | Myc-E-Syt3 | addgene partial sequence | sequence record 117893 | pEGFP-R 5'-acctctacaaatgtggtatg-3'
GGTGGATCCCGGGCCCGCGGTACCGTCGACTCAGCTTCTGGGCTGTCCATTTGGAGTCAGCTCATACCAT
TGTGAAAAGCCCTTAATCAGATCTTCTTTTGATAAGTCAATCAGTACTTTTCCTAACTCCTTTCTTCTGT
GTGAGCCAAGTGGCCTACTATTTTTCACTGCAACATCTAGTGACCTCTTCTTTACTTCTTCCATGGGAAC
AAAAAATTCAAATGTCTCATCAAACAGGGGTTCCAAGGTCTTCCGCTTCACTGAAGTCTTCTTACGACAT
GCCCACTTCCTTTCTGGCAACAAGTAGACACGGACGTAGGGATCAGCTCCACTGCTGGTACATGGTGTTA
GGTTTCTGCAGCCATTGATTAGCACGCTGAGGCAGCGCCGCAGACACACATAGCGCACTGTGAGCTGAAT
CTCACCCAGCTGCCGTCGCCTGAGGTCCCCACCTTCAATGTTGAGGCTGATATCTGCCAGGTCAAAGCAA
GAAGAGGCCAAGGAGTTGAGCGAGGACATGCTGGGAGCCAGCCTCTTGGGCGGCCATGCGAATGGGGAGG
CAGGGCATTTCATGGGTCTGGGTGACTTGATGGGCCCTGGAGAGTGGGGACCTGGGACAGTCAGGAAGAT
GGTGGCTGGACTCTTCTTCTCCCCGATGGGCTCACAGAACCTTTTGGCACTGTCCTTGCCTTTAGGCTCT
GGGCCTGTCTCTTGGGATGTGGGCTCAGTGGCAACGGTGGTAGCACTGGTGGTGGTTGTGGTACTCCTGG
ATACGTCCTTAGTATCAGAAGCAGGGTCTGGGGGACATGGCAAATCTGTAGGGCCTTCTTCCTGAGGTTG
GGCTTTGGGACCCTGGTTGGTAGCCACTTTCTTGATGAGCAGAGGGCCTTTCTTTAGGGCTTCAGGTCCT
GTGTATGGGCTCCCCAGCTCTCGTTCCTCCACTTGCAGGAACCGAAGCACCAGCCTCATGGAGATGAGGC
TGTCCAGGCCTGAGTGGTCCAGCTGAAAGCGCTGCTCAAGAGTGAGGTCAGCATA
