>Addgene plasmid #66835 | Myc-E-Syt3 | addgene partial sequence | sequence record 119144 | CMV-F 5'-CGCAAATGGGCGGTAGGCGTG-3'
TGGTTTAGTGAACCGTCAGAATCCGCTAGCGCTACCGGTCGCCACCATGCAGAAGCTGATCTCAGAGGAG
GACCTGTCCGGACTCAGATCTCGAGCTATGCGAGCAGAGGAGCCCTGCGCCCCCGGGGCCCCCAGCGCCC
TGGGAGCCCAGCGCACGCCGGGCCCCGAGCTGCGCCTGTCCAGCCAGCTGCTGCCCGAGCTCTGTACCTT
CGTGGTGCGCGTGCTGTTCTACCTGGGGCCTGTCTACCTAGCTGGCTACCTGGGGCTCAGCATAACCTGG
TTGCTGCTCGGCGCCCTGCTGTGGATGTGGTGGCGCAGGAACCGCCGCGGGAAGCTTGGGCGCCTGGCCG
CCGCCTTCGAATTCCTTGACAATGAACGCGAGTTCATCAGCCGCGAGCTGCGGGGCCAGCACCTGCCAGC
CTGGATCCACTTCCCGGACGTGGAGCGGGTCGAGTGGGCCAACAAGATCATCTCTCAGACCTGGCCCTAC
CTAAGCATGATCATGGAAAGCAAGTTCCGGGAGAAACTTGAGCCCAAGATCCGAGAGAAGAGCATCCACC
TGAGGACCTTTACCTTTACCAAGCTCTACTTTGGACAGAAGTGTCCCAGGGTCAACGGTGTCAAGGCACA
CACTAATACGTGCAACCGAAGACGTGTGACTGTGGACCTGCAGATCTGCTACATCGGGGACTGTGAGATC
AGTGTGGAGCTGCAGAAGATTCAGGCTGGTGTGAACGGGATCCAGTTGCAGGGCACCCTGCGGGTCATCC
TGGAGCCCCTCCTAGTGGACAAGCCCTTTGTGGGAGCCGTGACTGTGTTCTTCCTTCAGAAGCCGCACCT
ACAGATCAACTGGACTGGCCTGACCAACCTGCTGGATGCGCCGGGAATCAATGATGTGTCAGACAGCTTA
CTGGAGGACCTCATTGCCACCCACCTGGTGCTGCCCAACCGTGTGACTGTGCCTGTGAAGAAGGGGCTGG
ATCTGACCAACCTGCGCTTCCCTCTGCCCTGTGGGGTGATCAGAGTGCACTTGCTGGAGGCAGAGCAGCT
GGCCCAGAAGGACAACTTTCTGGGGCTCCGAGGCAA
