[The description below was written by a language model from this plasmid's Addgene catalogue record.]
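Description:
Myc-E-Syt3 is a mammalian expression plasmid built on the Clontech pEGFP-C1 backbone, in which the EGFP coding region has been removed and replaced with a synthesized Myc epitope, introduced as an NheI–BamHI fragment. The result is a vector that fuses a small N-terminal Myc tag, rather than a fluorescent protein, to whatever is cloned downstream. It is propagated in E. coli under kanamycin selection; the copy number is not recorded. No feature table accompanies the entry, so the promoter and other regulatory parts are not explicitly stated. The parental pEGFP-C1 design normally uses the CMV immediate-early promoter with an SV40 polyadenylation signal, a pUC-type origin, and a kanamycin/neomycin resistance cassette that also permits G418 selection in mammalian cells, and these would be expected to be retained, although the record does not confirm this.

The insert is human E-Syt3 (ESYT3, also known as FAM62C or CHR3SYT), cloned by restriction digestion between XhoI at the 5′ end and SalI at the 3′ end, in frame with the upstream Myc tag; whether these sites survived cloning is not recorded. E-Syt3 is one of the extended synaptotagmins, which the associated work describes as mediating contacts between the endoplasmic reticulum and plasma membrane in a PI(4,5)P2-dependent and calcium-regulated manner. The construct is suited to expressing epitope-tagged E-Syt3 in transfected mammalian cells for detection by anti-Myc immunofluorescence, immunoblotting or immunoprecipitation. This is particularly useful where a bulky fluorescent tag is undesirable or where co-expression with differently tagged E-Syt family members is needed.
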