Addgene plasmid #66835: Myc-E-Syt3
Purpose: Mammalian Expression, Bacterial Expression
Depositing lab: Pietro De Camilli. Depositing organization: Yale University. Publication: PI(4,5)P(2)-dependent and Ca(2+)-regulated ER-PM interactions mediated by the extended synaptotagmins. Giordano F, Saheki Y, Idevall-Hagren O, Colombo SF, Pirruccello M, Milosevic I, Gracheva EO, Bagriantsev SN, Borgese N, De Camilli P. Cell. 2013 Jun 20;153(7):1494-509. doi: 10.1016/j.cell.2013.05.026. PubMed 23791178.
Backbone
  Vector backbone: pEGFP-C1
  Backbone manufacturer: Clontech
  Modifications to backbone: Myc epitope was synthesized in the pIDTSMART-Kan vector (Integrated DNA Technologies). Vector was digested with NheI and BamHI and the fragment was ligated into pEGFP-C1 to replace the EGFP with a Myc tag.
  Vector type: Mammalian Expression
Growth in bacteria
  Bacterial resistance: Kanamycin, 50 μg/mL
  Growth temperature: 37°C
  Growth strain: DH5alpha
  Copy number: Unknown
Gene/Insert
  Gene/Insert name: E-Syt3
  Species: H. sapiens (human)
  GenBank ID: NM_031913
  Entrez Gene: ESYT3 (a.k.a. CHR3SYT, E-Syt3, FAM62C)
  Tag / fusion protein: Myc (N terminal on backbone)
  Cloning method: Restriction Enzyme; 5′ cloning site XhoI (unknown if destroyed); 3′ cloning site SalI (unknown if destroyed)
  Sequencing primers: 5′ CCGCTCGAGCTatgcgagcagaggagccct; 3′ ACCGGTCGACtcagcttctgggctgtccat
Terms and licenses: Academic/Nonprofit Terms; Industry Terms: Not Available to Industry
How to cite: Myc-E-Syt3 was a gift from Pietro De Camilli (Addgene plasmid # 66835 ; http://n2t.net/addgene:66835 ; RRID:Addgene_66835)
